Addgene plasmid #200133: pHHYTK107
Purpose: Type 4a part for Modular Cloning in Yeast
Depositing lab: Johannes Herrmann. Depositing organization: Rheinland-Pfälzische Technische Universität Kaiserslautern. Publication: A modular cloning (MoClo) toolkit for reliable intracellular protein targeting in the yeast Saccharomyces cerevisiae. Simakin P, Koch C, Herrmann JM. Microb Cell. 2023 Feb 28;10(4):78-87. doi: 10.15698/mic2023.04.794. eCollection 2023 Apr 3. PubMed 37009624.
Backbone
  Vector backbone: pYTK001
  Backbone manufacturer: John Dueber Lab, https://doi.org/10.1021/sb500366v
  Vector type: Bacterial Expression, Synthetic Biology
Growth in bacteria
  Bacterial resistance: Chloramphenicol, 25 μg/mL
  Growth temperature: 37°C
  Growth strain: DH5alpha
  Copy number: High Copy
Gene/Insert
  Gene/Insert name: Kar2-HDEL
  Species: S. cerevisiae (budding yeast)
  Insert size (bp): 19
  Cloning method: Restriction Enzyme; 5′ cloning site BsmBI (destroyed during cloning); 3′ cloning site BsmBI (destroyed during cloning)
Terms and licenses: Academic/Nonprofit Terms; Industry Terms: Not Available to Industry
How to cite: pHHYTK107 was a gift from Johannes Herrmann (Addgene plasmid # 200133 ; http://n2t.net/addgene:200133 ; RRID:Addgene_200133)
