[The description below was written by a language model from this plasmid's Addgene catalogue record and pLannotate feature annotations shown in this document.]
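Description:
pHHYTK107 is a small part-storage plasmid (about 1.7 kb) for the yeast Modular Cloning (MoClo) system, built in the pYTK001 part entry vector of the Yeast Toolkit. It is not a yeast expression vector: the annotated backbone contains only bacterial maintenance elements. These are a high-copy ColE1/pUC-type origin of replication and a chloramphenicol acetyltransferase (cat) gene driven by its native promoter and followed by a phage lambda t0 terminator. The plasmid is therefore propagated in E. coli under chloramphenicol selection. No yeast origin, yeast marker, promoter or terminator for expression in yeast appears in the feature table.

The payload is a very short insert, recorded as 19 bp, named Kar2-HDEL and derived from Saccharomyces cerevisiae. It is too small to have been picked up by the automated annotation, so the feature table describes only the backbone. HDEL is the C-terminal tetrapeptide of the yeast ER chaperone Kar2 and serves as the ER retention/retrieval signal that returns soluble lumenal proteins from the Golgi. The insert was placed in the entry vector with BsmBI, and both sites were destroyed in the process, as is standard for Golden Gate domestication.

As a Type 4a part, it occupies the position immediately downstream of the coding sequence, the slot generally used for C-terminal tags. In a hierarchical assembly it can be combined with promoter, coding sequence and terminator parts so that the HDEL signal is appended to a protein of interest. It belongs to a toolkit designed for reliable targeting of proteins to defined intracellular compartments in budding yeast.
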