Features (pLannotate 1.2.2; 4 found; start..end, strand, type, name):
     46..80      -  terminator     lambda t0 terminator: minimal transcription terminator from phage lambda (Scholtissek and Grosse, 1987)
    154..810     -  CDS            cat: CAT_ECOLX - Experimental evidence at protein level: Swiss-Prot protein existence level 1. This enzyme is an effector of chloramphenicol resistance in bacteria. From Escherichia coli. This protein is used as a marker in many commonly used cloning vectors, such as pACYC184.
    811..908     -  promoter       cat promoter: promoter of the E. coli cat gene encoding chloramphenicol acetyltransferase
    992..1580    +  rep_origin     ori: high-copy-number ColE1/pMB1/pBR322/pUC origin of replication
>Addgene plasmid #200133 | pHHYTK107 | addgene full sequence | sequence record 392146 | Addgene NGS Result
TCGGTCTCAATCCCATGATGAATTGTAATGGCTGAGACCAGACCAATAAAAAACGCCCGGCGGCAACCGA
GCGTTCTGAACAAATCCAGATGGAGTTCTGAGGTCATTACTGGATCTATCAACAGGAGTCCAAGCGAGCT
CGATATCAAATTACGCCCCGCCCTGCCACTCATCGCAGTACTGTTGTAATTCATTAAGCATTCTGCCGAC
ATGGAAGCCATCACAAACGGCATGATGAACCTGAATCGCCAGCGGCATCAGCACCTTGTCGCCTTGCGTA
TAATATTTGCCCATGGTGAAAACGGGGGCGAAGAAGTTGTCCATATTGGCCACGTTTAAATCAAAACTGG
TGAAACTCACCCAGGGATTGGCTGAAACGAAAAACATATTCTCAATAAACCCTTTAGGGAAATAGGCCAG
GTTTTCACCGTAACACGCCACATCTTGCGAATATATGTGTAGAAACTGCCGGAAATCGTCGTGGTATTCA
CTCCAGAGCGATGAAAACGTTTCAGTTTGCTCATGGAAAACGGTGTAACAAGGGTGAACACTATCCCATA
TCACCAGCTCACCGTCTTTCATTGCCATACGAAATTCCGGATGAGCATTCATCAGGCGGGCAAGAATGTG
AATAAAGGCCGGATAAAACTTGTGCTTATTTTTCTTTACGGTCTTTAAAAAGGCCGTAATATCCAGCTGA
ACGGTCTGGTTATAGGTACATTGAGCAACTGACTGAAATGCCTCAAAATGTTCTTTACGATGCCATTGGG
ATATATCAACGGTGGTATATCCAGTGATTTTTTTCTCCATTTTAGCTTCCTTAGCTCCTGAAAATCTCGA
TAACTCAAAAAATACGCCCGGTAGTGATCTTATTTCATTATGGTGAAAGTTGGAACCTCTTACGTGCCCG
ATCAATCATGACCAAAATCCCTTAACGTGAGTTTTCGTTCCACTGAGCGTCAGACCCCGTAGAAAAGATC
AAAGGATCTTCTTGAGATCCTTTTTTTCTGCGCGTAATCTGCTGCTTGCAAACAAAAAAACCACCGCTAC
CAGCGGTGGTTTGTTTGCCGGATCAAGAGCTACCAACTCTTTTTCCGAAGGTAACTGGCTTCAGCAGAGC
GCAGATACCAAATACTGTTCTTCTAGTGTAGCCGTAGTTAGGCCACCACTTCAAGAACTCTGTAGCACCG
CCTACATACCTCGCTCTGCTAATCCTGTTACCAGTGGCTGCTGCCAGTGGCGATAAGTCGTGTCTTACCG
GGTTGGACTCAAGACGATAGTTACCGGATAAGGCGCAGCGGTCGGGCTGAACGGGGGGTTCGTGCACACA
GCCCAGCTTGGAGCGAACGACCTACACCGAACTGAGATACCTACAGCGTGAGCTATGAGAAAGCGCCACG
CTTCCCGAAGGGAGAAAGGCGGACAGGTATCCGGTAAGCGGCAGGGTCGGAACAGGAGAGCGCACGAGGG
AGCTTCCAGGGGGAAACGCCTGGTATCTTTATAGTCCTGTCGGGTTTCGCCACCTCTGACTTGAGCGTCG
ATTTTTGTGATGCTCGTCAGGGGGGCGGAGCCTATGGAAAAACGCCAGCAACGCGGCCTTTTTACGGTTC
CTGGCCTTTTGCTGGCCTTTTGCTCACATGTTCTTTCCTGCGTTATCCCCTGATTCTGTGGATAACCGTA
G
